Addgene plasmid #232756: SS18_IDR-EGFP
Purpose: Expresses SS18_IDR-EGFP
Depositing lab: Isaac Hilton. Depositing organization: Rice University. Publication: Biomolecular condensation of human IDRs initiates endogenous transcription via intrachromosomal looping or high-density promoter localization. Li J, Liu S, Kim S, Goell J, Drum ZA, Flores JP, Ma AJ, Mahata B, Escobar M, Raterink A, Ahn JH, Teran ER, Guerra-Resendez RS, Zhou Y, Yu B, Diehl MR, Wang GG, Gustavsson AK, Phanstiel DH, Hilton IB. Nucleic Acids Res. 2025 Feb 8;53(4):gkaf056. doi: 10.1093/nar/gkaf056. PubMed 39933697.
Backbone
  Vector backbone: LentiCRISPRv2
  Vector type: Lentiviral
Growth in bacteria
  Bacterial resistance: Ampicillin, 100 μg/mL
  Growth temperature: 37°C
  Growth strain: NEB Stable
  Copy number: High Copy
Gene/Insert
  Gene/Insert name: SS18_IDR-EGFP
  Species: H. sapiens (human)
  Entrez Gene: SS18 (a.k.a. SMARCL1, SSXT, SYT)
  Promoter: EF1a
  Cloning method: Gibson Cloning
Terms and licenses: Academic/Nonprofit Terms; Industry Terms: Not Available to Industry
How to cite: SS18_IDR-EGFP was a gift from Isaac Hilton (Addgene plasmid # 232756 ; http://n2t.net/addgene:232756 ; RRID:Addgene_232756)
