[The description below was written by a language model from this plasmid's Addgene catalogue record and pLannotate feature annotations shown in this document.]
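Description:
SS18_IDR-EGFP is a lentiviral transfer plasmid built on the LentiCRISPRv2 backbone for expressing a fusion of the intrinsically disordered region of human SS18 (a transcriptional coactivator and SWI/SNF/GBAF subunit, also called SSXT or SYT) to EGFP in mammalian cells. It is propagated in E. coli as a high-copy plasmid through a ColE1/pUC-type origin with ampicillin selection. The backbone also carries an f1 origin and an SV40/EM7-driven bleomycin/Zeocin resistance cassette that lies outside the viral genome.

The viral portion has a third-generation, self-inactivating layout. A CMV enhancer/promoter drives a truncated HIV-1 5' LTR, followed by the Ψ packaging signal with a partial gag region, the Rev response element and the cPPT/CTS, and the genome ends in a ΔU3 3' LTR with a downstream bGH polyadenylation signal. Within this frame, an EF-1α core promoter drives the annotated SS18 coding segment, which is followed almost immediately by EGFP, consistent with a C-terminal fluorescent fusion. A separate human PGK promoter then expresses blasticidin S deaminase for selection of transduced cells, and a WPRE boosts transcript expression. An S. pyogenes gRNA scaffold left over from the parent vector is annotated upstream of EF-1α, but no U6 promoter or Cas9 is listed, so the construct does not appear to function as a CRISPR vector.

The green fusion lets the localisation and behaviour of the SS18 disordered region be imaged in live or fixed cells. The associated publication concerns biomolecular condensation of human IDRs and its effect on endogenous transcription, which suggests that the plasmid is used to assess condensate formation by this domain.
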