Features (pLannotate 1.2.2; 34 found; start..end, strand, type, name):
    512..531     +  misc_feature   cPPT/CTS (fragment): central polypurine tract and central termination sequence of HIV-1
    533..766     +  LTR            3' LTR (ΔU3): self-inactivating 3' long terminal repeat (LTR) from HIV-1
    798..1022    +  polyA_signal   bGH poly(A) signal: bovine growth hormone polyadenylation signal
   1026..1047    +  promoter       SV40 promoter (fragment): SV40 enhancer and early promoter
   1068..1496    +  rep_origin     f1 ori (sequence partly withheld): f1 bacteriophage origin of replication; arrow indicates direction of (+) strand synthesis
   1510..1839    +  promoter       SV40 promoter: SV40 enhancer and early promoter
   1887..1934    +  promoter       EM7 promoter: synthetic bacterial promoter&nbsp
   1953..2327    +  CDS            BleoR: antibiotic-binding protein; Sh ble from Streptoalloteichus hindustanus; confers resistance to bleomycin, phleomycin, and Zeocin™
   2337..2462    +  CDS            ble (fragment): BLE_KLEPN - Experimental evidence at protein level: Swiss-Prot protein existence level 1. Binding protein with a strong affinity to the bleomycin family of antibiotics. Binds to CL990; an antimitotic-antibiotic compound. From Klebsiella pneumoniae.
   2457..2578    +  polyA_signal   SV40 poly(A) signal: SV40 polyadenylation signal
   2649..2671    -  protein_bind   lac operator (fragment): The lac repressor binds to the lac operator to inhibit transcription in E. coli. This inhibition can be relieved by adding lactose or isopropyl-β-D-thiogalactopyranoside (IPTG). lac repressor encoded by lacI
   2675..2705    -  promoter       lac promoter: promoter for the E. coli lac operon
   2720..2741    -  protein_bind   CAP binding site: CAP binding activates transcription in the presence of cAMP. E. coli catabolite activator protein
   2754..2846    -  CDS            lacI (fragment): lac repressor; lacI; The lac repressor binds to the lac operator to inhibit transcription in E. coli. This inhibition can be relieved by adding lactose or isopropyl-β-D-thiogalactopyranoside (IPTG).
   3029..3617    -  rep_origin     ori: high-copy-number ColE1/pMB1/pBR322/pUC origin of replication
   3788..4648    -  CDS            AmpR: β-lactamase; bla; confers resistance to ampicillin, carbenicillin, and related antibiotics
   4649..4753    -  promoter       AmpR promoter: bla
   4812..4864    -  misc_feature   bom (fragment): basis of mobility region from pBR322
   5019..5398    +  enhancer       CMV enhancer: human cytomegalovirus immediate early enhancer
   5399..5598    +  promoter       CMV promoter: human cytomegalovirus (CMV) immediate early promoter
   5616..5796    +  LTR            5' LTR (truncated): truncated 5' long terminal repeat (LTR) from HIV-1
   5843..5968    +  misc_feature   HIV-1 Ψ: packaging signal of human immunodeficiency virus type 1
   5952..6315    +  CDS            HIV-1 gag (fragment): gag protein from human immunodeficiency virus 1; gag
   6461..6694    +  misc_feature   RRE: The Rev response element (RRE) of HIV-1 allows for Rev-dependent mRNA export from the nucleus to the cytoplasm.
   7071..7171    +  CDS            Rev (fragment): human immunodeficiency virus 1 (HIV-1) Rev protein; rev; enhances nuclear export of unspliced and incompletely spliced viral mRNAs
   7221..7338    +  misc_feature   cPPT/CTS: central polypurine tract and central termination sequence of HIV-1
   7470..7545    +  misc_RNA       gRNA scaffold: guide RNA scaffold for the Streptococcus pyogenes CRISPR/Cas9 system
   7563..7581    +  CDS            small t antigen (fragment): SV40 (simian virus 40) small t antigen
   7607..7818    +  promoter       EF-1α core promoter: core promoter for human elongation factor EF-1α
   7843..9075    +  CDS            SS18: SSXT_HUMAN - Also known as SSXT, SYT. Experimental evidence at protein level: Swiss-Prot protein existence level 1. Appears to function synergistically with RBM14 as a transcriptional coactivator. Isoform 1 and isoform 2 function in nuclear receptor coactivation. Isoform 1 and isoform 2 function in general transcriptional coactivation. Component of SWI/SNF chromatin remodeling subcomplex GBAF that carries out key enzymatic activities, changing chromatin structure by altering DNA-histone contacts within a nucleosome in an ATP-dependent manner (PubMed:29374058). From Homo sapiens (Human).
   9079..9795    +  CDS            EGFP: EGFP is a basic (constitutively fluorescent) green fluorescent protein published in 1996, derived from Aequorea victoria. It is reported to be a rapidly-maturing weak dimer with moderate acid sensitivity.
   9805..10315   +  promoter       hPGK promoter: human phosphoglycerate kinase 1 promoter
  10326..10724   +  CDS            BSD: blasticidin S deaminase; Aspergillus terreus BSD; confers resistance to blasticidin
  10735..461     +  misc_feature   WPRE (across the origin): woodchuck hepatitis virus posttranscriptional regulatory element
>Addgene plasmid #232756 | SS18_IDR-EGFP | addgene full sequence | sequence record 463040 | Addgene NGS Result
CATTTTCTCCTCCTTGTATAAATCCTGGTTGCTGTCTCTTTATGAGGAGTTGTGGCCCGTTGTCAGGCAA
CGTGGCGTGGTGTGCACTGTGTTTGCTGACGCAACCCCCACTGGTTGGGGCATTGCCACCACCTGTCAGC
TCCTTTCCGGGACTTTCGCTTTCCCCCTCCCTATTGCCACGGCGGAACTCATCGCCGCCTGCCTTGCCCG
CTGCTGGACAGGGGCTCGGCTGTTGGGCACTGACAATTCCGTGGTGTTGTCGGGGAAATCATCGTCCTTT
CCTTGGCTGCTCGCCTGTGTTGCCACCTGGATTCTGCGCGGGACGTCCTTCTGCTACGTCCCTTCGGCCC
TCAATCCAGCGGACCTTCCTTCCCGCGGCCTGCTGCCGGCTCTGCGGCCTCTTCCGCGTCTTCGCCTTCG
CCCTCAGACGAGTCGGATCTCCCTTTGGGCCGCCTCCCCGCGTCGACTTTAAGACCAATGACTTACAAGG
CAGCTGTAGATCTTAGCCACTTTTTAAAAGAAAAGGGGGGACTGGAAGGGCTAATTCACTCCCAACGAAG
ACAAGATCTGCTTTTTGCTTGTACTGGGTCTCTCTGGTTAGACCAGATCTGAGCCTGGGAGCTCTCTGGC
TAACTAGGGAACCCACTGCTTAAGCCTCAATAAAGCTTGCCTTGAGTGCTTCAAGTAGTGTGTGCCCGTC
TGTTGTGTGACTCTGGTAACTAGAGATCCCTCAGACCCTTTTAGTCAGTGTGGAAAATCTCTAGCAGGGC
CCGTTTAAACCCGCTGATCAGCCTCGACTGTGCCTTCTAGTTGCCAGCCATCTGTTGTTTGCCCCTCCCC
CGTGCCTTCCTTGACCCTGGAAGGTGCCACTCCCACTGTCCTTTCCTAATAAAATGAGGAAATTGCATCG
CATTGTCTGAGTAGGTGTCATTCTATTCTGGGGGGTGGGGTGGGGCAGGACAGCAAGGGGGAGGATTGGG
AAGACAATAGCAGGCATGCTGGGGATGCGGTGGGCTCTATGGCTTCTGAGGCGGAAAGAACCAGCTGGGG
CTCTAGGGGGTATCCCC
[124 nt withheld, positions 1068-1191]
C
[91 nt withheld, positions 1193-1283]
A
[49 nt withheld, positions 1285-1333]
CCTTTGACGTTGGAGTCCACGTTCTTT
[37 nt withheld, positions 1361-1397]
ACCCTATCTCGGTCTATTCTTTTGATTTATAAGGGATTTTGCCGATTTCGGCCTATTGGTTAAAAAATGA
GCTGATTTAACAAAAATTTAACGCGAATTAATTCTGTGGAATGTGTGTCAGTTAGGGTGTGGAAAGTCCC
CAGGCTCCCCAGCAGGCAGAAGTATGCAAAGCATGCATCTCAATTAGTCAGCAACCAGGTGTGGAAAGTC
CCCAGGCTCCCCAGCAGGCAGAAGTATGCAAAGCATGCATCTCAATTAGTCAGCAACCATAGTCCCGCCC
CTAACTCCGCCCATCCCGCCCCTAACTCCGCCCAGTTCCGCCCATTCTCCGCCCCATGGCTGACTAATTT
TTTTTATTTATGCAGAGGCCGAGGCCGCCTCTGCCTCTGAGCTATTCCAGAAGTAGTGAGGAGGCTTTTT
TGGAGGCCTAGGCTTTTGCAAAAAGCTCCCGGGAGCTTGTATATCCATTTTCGGATCTGATCAGCACGTG
TTGACAATTAATCATCGGCATAGTATATCGGCATAGTATAATACGACAAGGTGAGGAACTAAACCATGGC
CAAGTTGACCAGTGCCGTTCCGGTGCTCACCGCGCGCGACGTCGCCGGAGCGGTCGAGTTCTGGACCGAC
CGGCTCGGGTTCTCCCGGGACTTCGTGGAGGACGACTTCGCCGGTGTGGTCCGGGACGACGTGACCCTGT
TCATCAGCGCGGTCCAGGACCAGGTGGTGCCGGACAACACCCTGGCCTGGGTGTGGGTGCGCGGCCTGGA
CGAGCTGTACGCCGAGTGGTCGGAGGTCGTGTCCACGAACTTCCGGGACGCCTCCGGGCCGGCCATGACC
GAGATCGGCGAGCAGCCGTGGGGGCGGGAGTTCGCCCTGCGCGACCCGGCCGGCAACTGCGTGCACTTCG
TGGCCGAGGAGCAGGACTGACACGTGCTACGAGATTTCGATTCCACCGCCGCCTTCTATGAAAGGTTGGG
CTTCGGAATCGTTTTCCGGGACGCCGGCTGGATGATCCTCCAGCGCGGGGATCTCATGCTGGAGTTCTTC
GCCCACCCCAACTTGTTTATTGCAGCTTATAATGGTTACAAATAAAGCAATAGCATCACAAATTTCACAA
ATAAAGCATTTTTTTCACTGCATTCTAGTTGTGGTTTGTCCAAACTCATCAATGTATCTTATCATGTCTG
TATACCGTCGACCTCTAGCTAGAGCTTGGCGTAATCATGGTCATAGCTGTTTCCTGTGTGAAATTGTTAT
CCGCTCACAATTCCACACAACATACGAGCCGGAAGCATAAAGTGTAAAGCCTGGGGTGCCTAATGAGTGA
GCTAACTCACATTAATTGCGTTGCGCTCACTGCCCGCTTTCCAGTCGGGAAACCTGTCGTGCCAGCTGCA
TTAATGAATCGGCCAACGCGCGGGGAGAGGCGGTTTGCGTATTGGGCGCTCTTCCGCTTCCTCGCTCACT
GACTCGCTGCGCTCGGTCGTTCGGCTGCGGCGAGCGGTATCAGCTCACTCAAAGGCGGTAATACGGTTAT
CCACAGAATCAGGGGATAACGCAGGAAAGAACATGTGAGCAAAAGGCCAGCAAAAGGCCAGGAACCGTAA
AAAGGCCGCGTTGCTGGCGTTTTTCCATAGGCTCCGCCCCCCTGACGAGCATCACAAAAATCGACGCTCA
AGTCAGAGGTGGCGAAACCCGACAGGACTATAAAGATACCAGGCGTTTCCCCCTGGAAGCTCCCTCGTGC
GCTCTCCTGTTCCGACCCTGCCGCTTACCGGATACCTGTCCGCCTTTCTCCCTTCGGGAAGCGTGGCGCT
TTCTCATAGCTCACGCTGTAGGTATCTCAGTTCGGTGTAGGTCGTTCGCTCCAAGCTGGGCTGTGTGCAC
GAACCCCCCGTTCAGCCCGACCGCTGCGCCTTATCCGGTAACTATCGTCTTGAGTCCAACCCGGTAAGAC
ACGACTTATCGCCACTGGCAGCAGCCACTGGTAACAGGATTAGCAGAGCGAGGTATGTAGGCGGTGCTAC
AGAGTTCTTGAAGTGGTGGCCTAACTACGGCTACACTAGAAGAACAGTATTTGGTATCTGCGCTCTGCTG
AAGCCAGTTACCTTCGGAAAAAGAGTTGGTAGCTCTTGATCCGGCAAACAAACCACCGCTGGTAGCGGTG
GTTTTTTTGTTTGCAAGCAGCAGATTACGCGCAGAAAAAAAGGATCTCAAGAAGATCCTTTGATCTTTTC
TACGGGGTCTGACGCTCAGTGGAACGAAAACTCACGTTAAGGGATTTTGGTCATGAGATTATCAAAAAGG
ATCTTCACCTAGATCCTTTTAAATTAAAAATGAAGTTTTAAATCAATCTAAAGTATATATGAGTAAACTT
GGTCTGACAGTTACCAATGCTTAATCAGTGAGGCACCTATCTCAGCGATCTGTCTATTTCGTTCATCCAT
AGTTGCCTGACTCCCCGTCGTGTAGATAACTACGATACGGGAGGGCTTACCATCTGGCCCCAGTGCTGCA
ATGATACCGCGAGACCCACGCTCACCGGCTCCAGATTTATCAGCAATAAACCAGCCAGCCGGAAGGGCCG
AGCGCAGAAGTGGTCCTGCAACTTTATCCGCCTCCATCCAGTCTATTAATTGTTGCCGGGAAGCTAGAGT
AAGTAGTTCGCCAGTTAATAGTTTGCGCAACGTTGTTGCCATTGCTACAGGCATCGTGGTGTCACGCTCG
TCGTTTGGTATGGCTTCATTCAGCTCCGGTTCCCAACGATCAAGGCGAGTTACATGATCCCCCATGTTGT
GCAAAAAAGCGGTTAGCTCCTTCGGTCCTCCGATCGTTGTCAGAAGTAAGTTGGCCGCAGTGTTATCACT
CATGGTTATGGCAGCACTGCATAATTCTCTTACTGTCATGCCATCCGTAAGATGCTTTTCTGTGACTGGT
GAGTACTCAACCAAGTCATTCTGAGAATAGTGTATGCGGCGACCGAGTTGCTCTTGCCCGGCGTCAATAC
GGGATAATACCGCGCCACATAGCAGAACTTTAAAAGTGCTCATCATTGGAAAACGTTCTTCGGGGCGAAA
ACTCTCAAGGATCTTACCGCTGTTGAGATCCAGTTCGATGTAACCCACTCGTGCACCCAACTGATCTTCA
GCATCTTTTACTTTCACCAGCGTTTCTGGGTGAGCAAAAACAGGAAGGCAAAATGCCGCAAAAAAGGGAA
TAAGGGCGACACGGAAATGTTGAATACTCATACTCTTCCTTTTTCAATATTATTGAAGCATTTATCAGGG
TTATTGTCTCATGAGCGGATACATATTTGAATGTATTTAGAAAAATAAACAAATAGGGGTTCCGCGCACA
TTTCCCCGAAAAGTGCCACCTGACGTCGACGGATCGGGAGATCTCCCGATCCCCTATGGTGCACTCTCAG
TACAATCTGCTCTGATGCCGCATAGTTAAGCCAGTATCTGCTCCCTGCTTGTGTGTTGGAGGTCGCTGAG
TAGTGCGCGAGCAAAATTTAAGCTACAACAAGGCAAGGCTTGACCGACAATTGCATGAAGAATCTGCTTA
GGGTTAGGCGTTTTGCGCTGCTTCGCGATGTACGGGCCAGATATACGCGTTGACATTGATTATTGACTAG
TTATTAATAGTAATCAATTACGGGGTCATTAGTTCATAGCCCATATATGGAGTTCCGCGTTACATAACTT
ACGGTAAATGGCCCGCCTGGCTGACCGCCCAACGACCCCCGCCCATTGACGTCAATAATGACGTATGTTC
CCATAGTAACGCCAATAGGGACTTTCCATTGACGTCAATGGGTGGAGTATTTACGGTAAACTGCCCACTT
GGCAGTACATCAAGTGTATCATATGCCAAGTACGCCCCCTATTGACGTCAATGACGGTAAATGGCCCGCC
TGGCATTATGCCCAGTACATGACCTTATGGGACTTTCCTACTTGGCAGTACATCTACGTATTAGTCATCG
CTATTACCATGGTGATGCGGTTTTGGCAGTACATCAATGGGCGTGGATAGCGGTTTGACTCACGGGGATT
TCCAAGTCTCCACCCCATTGACGTCAATGGGAGTTTGTTTTGGCACCAAAATCAACGGGACTTTCCAAAA
TGTCGTAACAACTCCGCCCCATTGACGCAAATGGGCGGTAGGCGTGTACGGTGGGAGGTCTATATAAGCA
GCGCGTTTTGCCTGTACTGGGTCTCTCTGGTTAGACCAGATCTGAGCCTGGGAGCTCTCTGGCTAACTAG
GGAACCCACTGCTTAAGCCTCAATAAAGCTTGCCTTGAGTGCTTCAAGTAGTGTGTGCCCGTCTGTTGTG
TGACTCTGGTAACTAGAGATCCCTCAGACCCTTTTAGTCAGTGTGGAAAATCTCTAGCAGTGGCGCCCGA
ACAGGGACTTGAAAGCGAAAGGGAAACCAGAGGAGCTCTCTCGACGCAGGACTCGGCTTGCTGAAGCGCG
CACGGCAAGAGGCGAGGGGCGGCGACTGGTGAGTACGCCAAAAATTTTGACTAGCGGAGGCTAGAAGGAG
AGAGATGGGTGCGAGAGCGTCAGTATTAAGCGGGGGAGAATTAGATCGCGATGGGAAAAAATTCGGTTAA
GGCCAGGGGGAAAGAAAAAATATAAATTAAAACATATAGTATGGGCAAGCAGGGAGCTAGAACGATTCGC
AGTTAATCCTGGCCTGTTAGAAACATCAGAAGGCTGTAGACAAATACTGGGACAGCTACAACCATCCCTT
CAGACAGGATCAGAAGAACTTAGATCATTATATAATACAGTAGCAACCCTCTATTGTGTGCATCAAAGGA
TAGAGATAAAAGACACCAAGGAAGCTTTAGACAAGATAGAGGAAGAGCAAAACAAAAGTAAGACCACCGC
ACAGCAAGCGGCCGCTGATCTTCAGACCTGGAGGAGGAGATATGAGGGACAATTGGAGAAGTGAATTATA
TAAATATAAAGTAGTAAAAATTGAACCATTAGGAGTAGCACCCACCAAGGCAAAGAGAAGAGTGGTGCAG
AGAGAAAAAAGAGCAGTGGGAATAGGAGCTTTGTTCCTTGGGTTCTTGGGAGCAGCAGGAAGCACTATGG
GCGCAGCGTCAATGACGCTGACGGTACAGGCCAGACAATTATTGTCTGGTATAGTGCAGCAGCAGAACAA
TTTGCTGAGGGCTATTGAGGCGCAACAGCATCTGTTGCAACTCACAGTCTGGGGCATCAAGCAGCTCCAG
GCAAGAATCCTGGCTGTGGAAAGATACCTAAAGGATCAACAGCTCCTGGGGATTTGGGGTTGCTCTGGAA
AACTCATTTGCACCACTGCTGTGCCTTGGAATGCTAGTTGGAGTAATAAATCTCTGGAACAGATTTGGAA
TCACACGACCTGGATGGAGTGGGACAGAGAAATTAACAATTACACAAGCTTAATACACTCCTTAATTGAA
GAATCGCAAAACCAGCAAGAAAAGAATGAACAAGAATTATTGGAATTAGATAAATGGGCAAGTTTGTGGA
ATTGGTTTAACATAACAAATTGGCTGTGGTATATAAAATTATTCATAATGATAGTAGGAGGCTTGGTAGG
TTTAAGAATAGTTTTTGCTGTACTTTCTATAGTGAATAGAGTTAGGCAGGGATATTCACCATTATCGTTT
CAGACCCACCTCCCAACCCCGAGGGGACCCGACAGGCCCGAAGGAATAGAAGAAGAAGGTGGAGAGAGAG
ACAGAGACAGATCCATTCGATTAGTGAACGGATCGGCACTGCGTGCGCCAATTCTGCAGACAAATGGCAG
TATTCATCCACAATTTTAAAAGAAAAGGGGGGATTGGGGGGTACAGTGCAGGGGAAAGAATAGTAGACAT
AATAGCAACAGACATACAAACTAAAGAATTACAAAAACAAATTACAAAAATTCAAAATTTTCGGGTTTAT
TACAGGGACAGCAGAGATCCAGTTTGGTTAATTAAGGTACCGATATCACTAGTGTTCCATTAACTGCGCT
AAAAATAATTTTTAAATCTTTTTTAGCTTCTTGCTCTTTTTTGTACGTCTCTGTTTTAGAGCTAGAAATA
GCAAGTTAAAATAAGGCTAGTCCGTTATCAACTTGAAAAAGTGGCACCGAGTCGGTGCTTTTTTGAATTC
GCTAGCTAGGTCTTGAAAGGAGTGGGAATTGGCTCCGGTGCCCGTCAGTGGGCAGAGCGCACATCGCCCA
CAGTCCCCGAGAAGTTGGGGGGAGGGGTCGGCAATTGATCCGGTGCCTAGAGAAGGTGGCGCGGGGTAAA
CTGGGAAAGTGATGTCGTGTACTGGCTCCGCCTTTTTCCCGAGGGTGGGGGAGAACCGTATATAAGTGCA
GTAGTCGCCGTGAACGTTCTTTTTCGCAACGGGTTTGCCGCCAGAACACAGGACCGGTTCTAGAGCGCTG
CCACCATGTCTGTGGCTTTCGCGGCCCCGAGGCAGCGAGGCAAGGGGGAGATCACTCCCGCTGCGATTCA
GAAGATGTTGGATGACAATAACCATCTTATTCAGTGTATAATGGACTCTCAGAATAAAGGAAAGACCTCA
GAGTGTTCTCAGTATCAGCAGATGTTGCACACAAACTTGGTATACCTTGCTACAATAGCAGATTCTAATC
AAAATATGCAGTCTCTTTTACCAGCACCACCCACACAGAATATGCCTATGGGTCCTGGAGGGATGAATCA
GAGCGGCCCTCCCCCACCTCCACGCTCTCACAACATGCCTTCAGATGGAATGGTAGGTGGGGGTCCTCCT
GCACCGCACATGCAGAACCAGATGAACGGCCAGATGCCTGGGCCTAACCATATGCCTATGCAGGGACCTG
GACCCAATCAACTCAATATGACAAACAGTTCCATGAATATGCCTTCAAGTAGCCATGGATCCATGGGAGG
TTACAACCATTCTGTGCCATCATCACAGAGCATGCCAGTACAGAATCAGATGACAATGAGTCAGGGACAA
CCAATGGGAAACTATGGTCCCAGACCAAATATGAGTATGCAGCCAAACCAAGGTCCAATGATGCATCAGC
AGCCTCCTTCTCAGCAATACAATATGCCACAGGGAGGCGGACAGCATTACCAAGGACAGCAGCCACCTAT
GGGAATGATGGGTCAAGTTAACCAAGGCAATCATATGATGGGTCAGAGACAGATTCCTCCCTATAGACCT
CCTCAACAGGGCCCACCACAGCAGTACTCAGGCCAGGAAGACTATTACGGGGACCAATACAGTCATGGTG
GACAAGGTCCTCCAGAAGGCATGAACCAGCAATATTACCCTGATGGTCATAATGATTACGGTTATCAGCA
ACCGTCGTATCCTGAACAAGGCTACGATAGGCCTTATGAGGATTCCTCACAACATTACTACGAAGGAGGA
AATTCACAGTATGGCCAACAGCAAGATGCATACCAGGGACCACCTCCACAACAGGGATATCCACCCCAGC
AGCAGCAGTACCCAGGGCAGCAAGGTTACCCAGGACAGCAGCAGGGCTACGGTCCTTCACAGGGTGGTCC
AGGTCCTCAGTATCCTAACTACCCACAGGGACAAGGTCAGCAGTATGGAGGATATAGACCAACACAGCCT
GGACCACCACAGCCACCCCAGCAGAGGCCTTATGGATATGACCAGGGATCCATGGTGAGCAAGGGCGAGG
AGCTGTTCACCGGGGTGGTGCCCATCCTGGTCGAGCTGGACGGCGACGTAAACGGCCACAAGTTCAGCGT
GTCCGGCGAGGGCGAGGGCGATGCCACCTACGGCAAGCTGACCCTGAAGTTCATCTGCACCACCGGCAAG
CTGCCCGTGCCCTGGCCCACCCTCGTGACCACCCTGACCTACGGCGTGCAGTGCTTCAGCCGCTACCCCG
ACCACATGAAGCAGCACGACTTCTTCAAGTCCGCCATGCCCGAAGGCTACGTCCAGGAGCGCACCATCTT
CTTCAAGGACGACGGCAACTACAAGACCCGCGCCGAGGTGAAGTTCGAGGGCGACACCCTGGTGAACCGC
ATCGAGCTGAAGGGCATCGACTTCAAGGAGGACGGCAACATCCTGGGGCACAAGCTGGAGTACAACTACA
ACAGCCACAACGTCTATATCATGGCCGACAAGCAGAAGAACGGCATCAAGGTGAACTTCAAGATCCGCCA
CAACATCGAGGACGGCAGCGTGCAGCTCGCCGACCACTACCAGCAGAACACCCCCATCGGCGACGGCCCC
GTGCTGCTGCCCGACAACCACTACCTGAGCACCCAGTCCGCCCTGAGCAAAGACCCCAACGAGAAGCGCG
ATCACATGGTCCTGCTGGAGTTCGTGACCGCCGCCGGGATCACTCTCGGCATGGACGAGCTGTACAAGTG
AGGATCCGGGGTTGGGGTTGCGCCTTTTCCAAGGCAGCCCTGGGTTTGCGCAGGGACGCGGCTGCTCTGG
GCGTGGTTCCGGGAAACGCAGCGGCGCCGACCCTGGGTCTCGCACATTCTTCACGTCCGTTCGCAGCGTC
ACCCGGATCTTCGCCGCTACCCTTGTGGGCCCCCCGGCGACGCTTCCTGCTCCGCCCCTAAGTCGGGAAG
GTTCCTTGCGGTTCGCGGCGTGCCGGACGTGACAAACGGAAGCCGCACGTCTCACTAGTACCCTCGCAGA
CGGACAGCGCCAGGGAGCAATGGCAGCGCGCCGACCGCGATGGGCTGTGGCCAATAGCGGCTGCTCAGCA
GGGCGCGCCGAGAGCAGCGGCCGGGAAGGGGCGGTGCGGGAGGCGGGGTGTGGGGCGGTAGTGTGGGCCC
TGTTCCTGCCCGCGCGGTGTTCCGCATTCTGCAAGCCTCCGGAGCGCACGTCGGCAGTCGGCTCCCTCGT
TGACCGAATCACCGACCTCTCTCCCCAGGCCACCATGGATGGCCAAGCCTTTGTCTCAAGAAGAATCCAC
CCTCATTGAAAGAGCAACGGCTACAATCAACAGCATCCCCATCTCTGAAGACTACAGCGTCGCCAGCGCA
GCTCTCTCTAGCGACGGCCGCATCTTCACTGGTGTCAATGTATATCATTTTACTGGGGGACCTTGTGCAG
AACTCGTGGTGCTGGGCACTGCTGCTGCTGCGGCAGCTGGCAACCTGACTTGTATCGTCGCGATCGGAAA
TGAGAACAGGGGCATCTTGAGCCCCTGCGGACGGTGCCGACAGGTGCTTCTCGATCTGCATCCTGGGATC
AAAGCCATAGTGAAGGACAGTGATGGACAGCCGACGGCAGTTGGGATTCGTGAATTGCTGCCCTCTGGTT
ATGTGTGGGAGGGCTAATCGATTCGACAATCAACCTCTGGATTACAAAATTTGTGAAAGATTGACTGGTA
TTCTTAACTATGTTGCTCCTTTTACGCTATGTGGATACGCTGCTTTAATGCCTTTGTATCATGCTATTGC
TTCCCGTATGGCTTT
